Addgene plasmid #231282: pAVEC1_C-mScarletI
Purpose: (Empty Backbone) For stably expressing fusion proteins with C terminally tagged mScarletI in plants
Depositing lab: Jacob Brunkard. Depositing organization: University of Wisconsin, Madison. Publication: Seamless, modular binary vectors for plant cell and molecular biology. Greenhalgh R, Horner W, Klimpel KA, Chatterjee S, Scarpin MR, Brunkard JO. Plant Biotechnol J. 2025 Jun 26. doi: 10.1111/pbi.70233. PubMed 40574375.
Backbone
  Vector backbone: Backbone assembled from fragments of pENTR, pEG103, and NPTII
  Vector type: Plant Expression
  Selectable markers: Basta
  Tag / fusion protein: mScarletI (C terminal on insert)
Growth in bacteria
  Bacterial resistance: Kanamycin, 50 μg/mL
  Growth temperature: 37°C
  Growth strain: DH5alpha
  Copy number: Unknown
Gene/Insert
  Gene/Insert name: None
  Mutation: N/A
  Tag / fusion protein: mScarletI (C terminal on insert)
Terms and licenses: Academic/Nonprofit Terms; Industry Terms: Not Available to Industry
Depositor comments: No gene inserted in primary locus, this is a vector backbone. pAVEC1 has a bialaphos resistance (BAR) cassette inserted in a secondary locus for glufosinate selection during plant transformation.
How to cite: pAVEC1_C-mScarletI was a gift from Jacob Brunkard (Addgene plasmid # 231282 ; http://n2t.net/addgene:231282 ; RRID:Addgene_231282)
