[The description below was written by a language model from this plasmid's Addgene catalogue record and pLannotate feature annotations shown in this document.]
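Description:
pAVEC1_C-mScarletI is an empty binary vector for Agrobacterium-mediated stable transformation of plants, designed so that a gene of interest can be expressed as a fusion carrying the red fluorescent protein mScarlet-I at its C terminus. According to the record, the backbone was assembled from fragments of pENTR, pEG103 and an NPTII source. The 8.3 kb plasmid carries two replication systems: a high-copy ColE1/pUC-type origin for propagation in E. coli, and the pVS1 module (StaA stability protein, RepA replication protein and oriV), which supports stable maintenance in Agrobacterium. Bacterial selection is by kanamycin through an aph(3')-Ia gene located in the backbone.

The annotated T-DNA region begins with two copies of the octopine-type left border repeat. No right border was detected by the automated annotation, although one would be expected in a functional binary vector. Adjacent to the left border lies the plant selection cassette, in reverse orientation: the bar gene, encoding phosphinothricin acetyltransferase, sits between the mannopine synthase promoter and terminator and gives transformed plants resistance to glufosinate (Basta). The primary expression cassette consists of a CaMV 35S promoter preceded by an additional 35S fragment, an arrangement consistent with a duplicated-enhancer 35S promoter. This is followed by the tobacco mosaic virus Ω leader, which enhances translation, then the mScarlet-I coding sequence and a CaMV polyadenylation signal. No gene occupies the primary locus. A short unannotated interval between the Ω leader and mScarlet-I is presumably where a coding sequence is inserted in frame, though the record does not describe the cloning site itself. The vector is intended for strong constitutive expression of tagged proteins, for example to follow their subcellular localisation in stably transformed plants.
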