Features (pLannotate 1.2.2; 15 found; start..end, strand, type, name):
      1..589     +  rep_origin     ori: high-copy-number ColE1/pMB1/pBR322/pUC origin of replication
    827..1456    +  CDS            pVS1 StaA: stability protein from the Pseudomonas plasmid pVS1 (Heeb et al., 2000)
   1885..2958    +  CDS            pVS1 RepA: replication protein from the Pseudomonas plasmid pVS1 (Heeb et al., 2000)
   3024..3218    +  rep_origin     pVS1 oriV: origin of replication for the Pseudomonas plasmid pVS1 (Heeb et al., 2000)
   3385..3408    +  misc_feature   LB T-DNA repeat: left border repeat from octopine Ach5 T-DNA
   3430..3453    +  misc_feature   LB T-DNA repeat: left border repeat from octopine Ach5 T-DNA
   3545..3797    -  terminator     MAS terminator: mannopine synthase terminator
   3810..4358    -  CDS            bar: PAT_STRHY - Experimental evidence at protein level: Swiss-Prot protein existence level 1. Inactivates phosphinothricin (PPT) by transfer of an acetyl group from acetyl CoA. Can also acetylate demethylphosphinothricin but not PTT or glutamate. This enzyme is an effector of phosphinothricin tripeptide (PTT or bialaphos) resistance. From Streptomyces hygroscopicus. Introduced by genetic manipulation and expressed in glufosinate-tolerant maize by Dekalb Genetics.
   4364..4744    -  promoter       MAS promoter: mannopine synthase promoter (Velten et al., 1984)
   5370..5670    +  promoter       CaMV 35S promoter (fragment): strong constitutive promoter from cauliflower mosaic virus
   5671..6012    +  promoter       CaMV 35S promoter: strong constitutive promoter from cauliflower mosaic virus
   6028..6083    +  misc_feature   TMV Ω: translational enhancer from the tobacco mosaic virus 5'-leader sequence (Gallie et al., 1988)
   6204..6896    +  CDS            mScarlet-I: mScarlet-I is a basic (constitutively fluorescent) red fluorescent protein published in 2016, derived from synthetic construct. It is reported to be a rapidly-maturing monomer with moderate acid sensitivity.
   6980..7139    +  polyA_signal   CaMV poly(A) signal (fragment): cauliflower mosaic virus polyadenylation signal
   7355..8164    +  CDS            KanR: aminoglycoside phosphotransferase; aph(3')-Ia; confers resistance to kanamycin in bacteria or G418 (Geneticin®) in eukaryotes
>Addgene plasmid #231282 | pAVEC1_C-mScarletI | addgene full sequence | sequence record 461064 | Addgene NGS Result
TTGAGATCCTTTTTTTCTGCGCGTAATCTGCTGCTTGCAAACAAAAAAACCACCGCTACCAGCGGTGGTT
TGTTTGCCGGATCAAGAGCTACCAACTCTTTTTCCGAAGGTAACTGGCTTCAGCAGAGCGCAGATACCAA
ATACTGTTCTTCTAGTGTAGCCGTAGTTAGGCCACCACTTCAAGAACTCTGTAGCACCGCCTACATACCT
CGCTCTGCTAATCCTGTTACCAGTGGCTGCTGCCAGTGGCGATAAGTCGTGTCTTACCGGGTTGGACTCA
AGACGATAGTTACCGGATAAGGCGCAGCGGTCGGGCTGAACGGGGGGTTCGTGCACACAGCCCAGCTTGG
AGCGAACGACCTACACCGAACTGAGATACCTACAGCGTGAGCTATGAGAAAGCGCCACGCTTCCCGAAGG
GAGAAAGGCGGACAGGTATCCGGTAAGCGGCAGGGTCGGAACAGGAGAGCGCACGAGGGAGCTTCCAGGG
GGAAACGCCTGGTATCTTTATAGTCCTGTCGGGTTTCGCCACCTCTGACTTGAGCGTCGATTTTTGTGAT
GCTCGTCAGGGGGGCGGAGCCTATGGAAAAACGCCAGCAACGCGGCCTTTTTACGGTTCCTGGCCTTTTG
CTGGCCTTTTGCTCACATGTTCTTTCCTGCGTTATCCCCTGATTCTGTGGATAACCGTATTACCGCCTTT
GAGTGACTGAAGAACCGAGCGCCGCCGTCTAAAAAGGTGATGTGTATTTGAGTAAAACAGCTTGCGTCAT
GCGGTCGCTGCGTATATGATGCGATGAGTAAATAAACAAATACGCAAGGGGAACGCATGAAGGTTATCGC
TGTACTTAACCAGAAAGGCGGGTCAGGCAAGACGACCATCGCAACCCATCTAGCCCGCGCCCTGCAACTC
GCCGGGGCCGATGTTCTGTTAGTCGATTCCGATCCCCAGGGCAGTGCCCGCGATTGGGCGGCCGTGCGGG
AAGATCAACCGCTAACCGTTGTCGGCATCGACCGCCCGACGATTGACCGCGACGTGAAGGCCATCGGCCG
GCGCGACTTCGTAGTGATCGACGGAGCGCCCCAGGCGGCGGACTTGGCTGTGTCCGCGATCAAGGCAGCC
GACTTCGTGCTGATTCCGGTGCAGCCAAGCCCTTACGACATATGGGCCACCGCCGACCTGGTGGAGCTGG
TTAAGCAGCGCATTGAGGTCACGGATGGAAGGCTACAAGCGGCCTTTGTCGTGTCGCGGGCGATCAAAGG
CACGCGCATCGGCGGTGAGGTTGCCGAGGCGCTGGCCGGGTACGAGCTGCCCATTCTTGAGTCCCGTATC
ACGCAGCGCGTGAGCTACCCAGGCACTGCCGCCGCCGGCACAACCGTTCTTGAATCAGAACCCGAGGGCG
ACGCTGCCCGCGAGGTCCAGGCGCTGGCCGCTGAAATTAAATCAAAACTCATTTGAGTTAATGAGGTAAA
GAGAAAATGAGCAAAAGCACAAACACGCTAAGTGCCGGCCGTCCGAGCGCACGCAGCAGCAAGGCTGCAA
CGTTGGCCAGCCTGGCAGACACGCCAGCCATGAAGCGGGTCAACTTTCAGTTGCCGGCGGAGGATCACAC
CAAGCTGAAGATGTACGCGGTACGCCAAGGCAAGACCATTACCGAGCTGCTATCTGAATACATCGCGCAG
CTACCAGAGTAAATGAGCAAATGAATAAATGAGTAGATGAATTTTAGCGGCTAAAGGAGGCGGCATGGAA
AATCAAGAACAACCAGGCACCGACGCCGTGGAATGCCCCATGTGTGGAGGAACGGGCGGTTGGCCAGGCG
TAAGCGGCTGGGTTGCCTGCCGGCCCTGCAATGGCACTGGAACCCCCAAGCCCGAGGAATCGGCGTGAGC
GGTCGCAAACCATCCGGCCCGGTACAAATCGGCGCGGCGCTGGGTGATGACCTGGTGGAGAAGTTGAAGG
CCGCGCAGGCCGCCCAGCGGCAACGCATCGAGGCAGAAGCACGCCCCGGTGAATCGTGGCAAGCGGCCGC
TGATCGAATCCGCAAAGAATCCCGGCAACCGCCGGCAGCCGGTGCGCCGTCGATTAGGAAGCCGCCCAAG
GGCGACGAGCAACCAGATTTTTTCGTTCCGATGCTCTATGACGTGGGCACCCGCGATAGTCGCAGCATCA
TGGACGTGGCCGTTTTCCGTCTGTCGAAGCGTGACCGACGAGCTGGCGAGGTGATCCGCTACGAGCTTCC
AGACGGGCACGTAGAGGTTTCCGCAGGGCCGGCCGGCATGGCCAGTGTGTGGGATTACGACCTGGTACTG
ATGGCGGTTTCCCATCTAACCGAATCCATGAACCGATACCGGGAAGGGAAGGGAGACAAGCCCGGCCGCG
TGTTCCGTCCACACGTTGCGGACGTACTCAAGTTCTGCCGGCGAGCCGATGGCGGAAAGCAGAAAGACGA
CCTGGTAGAAACCTGCATTCGGTTAAACACCACGCACGTTGCCATGCAGCGTACGAAGAAGGCCAAGAAC
GGCCGCCTGGTGACGGTATCCGAGGGTGAAGCCTTGATTAGCCGCTACAAGATCGTAAAGAGCGAAACCG
GGCGGCCGGAGTACATCGAGATCGAGCTAGCTGATTGGATGTACCGCGAGATCACAGAAGGCAAGAACCC
GGACGTGCTGACGGTTCACCCCGATTACTTTTTGATCGATCCCGGCATCGGCCGTTTTCTCTACCGCCTG
GCACGCCGCGCCGCAGGCAAGGCAGAAGCCAGATGGTTGTTCAAGACGATCTACGAACGCAGTGGCAGCG
CCGGAGAGTTCAAGAAGTTCTGTTTCACCGTGCGCAAGCTGATCGGGTCAAATGACCTGCCGGAGTACGA
TTTGAAGGAGGAGGCGGGGCAGGCTGGCCCGATCCTAGTCATGCGCTACCGCAACCTGATCGAGGGCGAA
GCATCCGCCGGTTCCTAATGTACGGAGCAGATGCTAGGGCAAATTGCCCTAGCAGGGGAAAAAGGTCGAA
AAGGTCTCTTTCCTGTGGATAGCACGTACATTGGGAACCCAAAGCCGTACATTGGGAACCGGAACCCGTA
CATTGGGAACCCAAAGCCGTACATTGGGAACCGGTCACACATGTAAGTGACTGATATAAAAGAGAAAAAA
GGCGATTTTTCCGCCTAAAACTCTTTAAAACTTATTAAAACTCTTAAAACCCGCCTGGCCTGTGCATAAC
TGTCTGGCCAGCGCACAGCCGAAGAGCTGCAAAAAGCGCCTACCCTTCGGTCGCTGCGCTCCCTACGCCC
CGCCGCTTCGCGTCGGCCTATCGCGGCCGCTGGCCGCTCAAAAATGGCTGGCCTACGGCCAGGCAATCTA
CCAGCGCGCGGACAAGCTAGGATTGGCAGGATATATTCAGTTGTAAATGCGAGCTGTTGGCTGGCTGGTG
GCAGGATATATTCAGTTGTAAATAAATTGACGCTTAGACAACTTAATAACACATTGCGGACGTTTTTAAT
GTACTGAATTAACGCCGAATTAATTCGAGCTCTTCTAGAGATCTGATAATTTATTTGAAAATTCATAAGA
AAAGCAAACGTTACATGAATTGATGAAACAATACAAAGACAGATAAAGCCACGCACATTTAGGATATTGG
CCGAGATTACTGAATATTGAGTAAGATCACGGAATTTCTGACAGGAGCATGTCTTCAATTCAGCCCAAAT
GGCAGTTGAAATACTCAAACCGCCCCATATGCAGGAGCGGATCATTCATTGTTTGTTTGGTTGCCTTTGC
CAACATGGGAGTCCAAGATTCTGCAGTCAAATCTCGGTGACGGGCAGGACCGGACGGGGCGGTACCGGCA
GGCTGAAGTCCAGCTGCCAGAAACCCACGTCATGCCAGTTCCCGTGCTTGAAGCCGGCCGCCCGCAGCAT
GCCGCGGGGGGCATATCCGAGCGCCTCGTGCATGCGCACGCTCGGGTCGTTGGGCAGCCCGATGACAGCG
ACCACGCTCTTGAAGCCCTGTGCCTCCAGGGACTTCAGCAGGTGGGTGTAGAGCGTGGAGCCCAGTCCCG
TCCGCTGGTGGCGGGGGGAGACGTACACGGTCGACTCGGCCGTCCAGTCGTAGGCGTTGCGTGCCTTCCA
GGGGCCAGCGTAGGCGATGCCGGCGACCTCGCCGTCCACCTCGGCGACGAGCCAGGGATAGCGCTCCCGC
AGACGGACGAGGTCGTCCGTCCACTCCTGCGGTTCCTGCGGCTCGGTACGGAAGTTGACCGTGCTTGTCT
CGATGTAGTGGTTGACGATGGTGCAGACCGCCGGCATGTCCGCCTCGGTGGCACGGCGGATGTCGGCCGG
GCGTCGTTCTGGGCTCATCGATTCGATTTGGTGTATCGAGATTGGTTATGAAATTCAGATGCTAGTGTAA
TGTATTGGTAATTTGGGAAGATATAATAGGAAGCAAGGCTATTTATCCATTTCTGAAAAGGCGAAATGGC
GTCACCGCGAGCGTCACGCGCATTCCGTTCTTGCTGTAAAGCGTTGTTTGGTACACTTTTGACTAGCGAG
GCTTGGCGTGTCAGCGTATCTATTCAAAAGTCGTTAATGGCTGCGGATCAAGAAAAAGTTGGAATAGAAA
CAGAATACCCGCGAAATTCAGGCCCGGTTGCCATGTCCTACACGCCGAAATAAACGACCAAATTAGTAGA
AAAATAAAAACTGACTCGGATACTTACGTCACGTCTTGCGCACTGATTTGAAAAATCTCAGCTCGAGGAC
TAGAGCCAAGCTGATCTCCTTTGCCCCGGAGATCACCATGGACGACTTTCTCTATCTCTACGATCTAGGA
AGAAAGTTCGACGGAGAAGGTGACGATACCATGTTCACCACCGATAATGAGAAGATTAGCCTCTTCAATT
TCAGAAAGAATGCTGACCCACAGATGGTTAGAGAGGCTTACGCGGCAGGTCTCATCAAGACGATCTACCC
GAGTAATAATCTCCAGGAGATCAAATACCTTCCCAAGAAGGTTAAAGATGCAGTCAAAAGATTCAGGACT
AACTGCATCAAGAACACAGAGAAAGATATATTTCTCAAGATCAGAAGTACTATTCCAGTATGGACGATTC
AAGGCTTGCTTCATAAACCAAGGCAAGTAATAGAGATTGGAGTCTCTAAGAAAGTAGTTCCTACTGAATC
AAAGGCCATGGAGTCAAAAATTCAGATCGAGGATCTAACAGAACTCGCCGTGAAGACTGGCGAACAGTTC
ATACAGAGTCTTTTACGACTCAATGACAAGAAGAAAATCTTCGTCAACATGGTGGAGCACGACACTCTCG
TCTACTCCAAGAATATCAAAGATACAGTCTCAGAAGACCAAAGGGCTATTGAGACTTTTCAACAAAGGGT
AATATCGGGAAACCTCCTCGGATTCCATTGCCCAGCTATCTGTCACTTCATCAAAAGGACAGTAGAAAAG
GAAGGTGGCACCTACAAATGCCATCATTGCGATAAAGGAAAGGCTATCGTTCAAGATGCCTCTGCCGACA
GTGGTCCCAAAGATGGACCCCCACCCACGAGGAGCATCGTGGAAAAAGAAGACGTTCCAACCACGTCTTC
AAAGCAAGTGGATTGATGTGATATCTCCACTGACGTAAGGGATGACGCACAATCCCACTATCCTTCGCAA
TGAGACTTTTCAACAAAGGGTAATATCGGGAAACCTCCTCGGATTCCATTGCCCAGCTATCTGTCACTTC
ATCAAAAGGACAGTAGAAAAGGAAGGTGGCACCTACAAATGCCATCATTGCGATAAAGGAAAGGCTATCG
TTCAAGATGCCTCTGCCGACAGTGGTCCCAAAGATGGACCCCCACCCACGAGGAGCATCGTGGAAAAAGA
AGACGTTCCAACCACGTCTTCAAAGCAAGTGGATTGATGTGATATCTCCACTGACGTAAGGGATGACGCA
CAATCCCACTATCCTTCGCAAGACCCTTCCTCTATATAAGGAAGTTCATTTCATTTGGAGAGAGGCCTAT
TTTTACAACAATTACCAACAACAACAAACAACAAACAACATTACAATTACTATTTACAATTACAGGCCTC
CCGGGTCAGGAAGCGAAACACCAGGAACATCAGAAAGTGCAACACCAGAATCTGGATCCGGCTCTGAAAC
TCCTGGTACTAGTGAATCGGCTACCCCTGAATCAGGGTCCTCTGTTAGTAAAGGAGAGGCAGTTATTAAG
GAGTTTATGAGGTTCAAGGTTCATATGGAGGGATCGATGAACGGTCATGAGTTCGAGATTGAGGGTGAAG
GAGAAGGAAGACCTTACGAAGGAACCCAGACTGCTAAGTTGAAGGTTACTAAGGGCGGTCCTCTTCCTTT
CTCATGGGACATTCTTTCACCTCAGTTCATGTACGGTTCAAGAGCTTTCATCAAGCATCCTGCTGACATC
CCTGACTACTACAAGCAGTCTTTCCCTGAGGGTTTCAAATGGGAGAGAGTGATGAACTTCGAAGACGGTG
GAGCTGTGACTGTGACTCAGGACACTTCTCTTGAAGATGGAACTCTTATCTACAAAGTGAAGCTCAGAGG
AACAAACTTCCCTCCTGATGGACCTGTTATGCAGAAGAAGACAATGGGTTGGGAAGCTTCTACTGAACGT
CTCTACCCTGAAGATGGTGTTCTCAAGGGTGATATTAAGATGGCTCTTCGTCTTAAGGATGGTGGTCGTT
ACCTTGCTGATTTCAAGACTACTTACAAGGCTAAGAAACCTGTTCAGATGCCTGGTGCTTACAACGTTGA
TAGGAAGCTTGATATTACTTCTCACAACGAGGATTACACTGTTGTTGAGCAGTACGAGAGGTCTGAGGGA
CGTCACTCTACTGGAGGAATGGATGAGCTCTACAAGTGAGGGTCCTCTGTCCTGATCACGGCCATGCTAG
AGTCCGCAAAAATCACCAGTCTCTCTCTACAAATCTATCTCTCTCTATTTTTCTCCAGAATAATGTGTGA
GTAGTTCCCAGATAAGGGAATTAGGGTTCTTATAGGGTTTCGCTCATGTGTTGAGCATATAAGAAACCCT
TAGTATGTATTTGTATTTGTAAAATACTTCTATCAATAAAATTTCTAATTCCTAAAACCAAAATCCAGTG
ACCTGGTAACCTGGCAGGATATATGCGGTTGTAATTTTGGCAGGATATATGCGGTTGTAATTCATTTTTA
TTGTCTAAATTTCTGTATTTGTTTGTTTGCAATTAGATCCACGTTGTGTCTCAAAATCTCTGATGTTACA
TTGCACAAGATAAAAATATATCATCATGAACAATAAAACTGTCTGCTTACATAAACAGTAATACAAGGGG
TGTTATGAGCCATATTCAACGGGAAACGTCGAGGCCGCGATTAAATTCCAACATGGATGCTGATTTATAT
GGGTATAAATGGGCTCGCGATAATGTCGGGCAATCAGGTGCGACAATCTATCGCTTGTATGGGAAGCCCG
ATGCGCCAGAGTTGTTTCTGAAACATGGCAAAGGTAGCGTTGCCAATGATGTTACAGATGAGATGGTCAG
ACTAAACTGGCTGACGGAATTTATGCCTCTTCCGACCATCAAGCATTTTATCCGTACTCCTGATGATGCA
TGGTTACTCACCACTGCGATCCCCGGAAAAACAGCATTCCAGGTATTAGAAGAATATCCTGATTCAGGTG
AAAATATTGTTGATGCGCTGGCAGTGTTCCTGCGCCGGTTGCATTCGATTCCTGTTTGTAATTGTCCTTT
TAACAGCGATCGCGTATTTCGTCTCGCTCAGGCGCAATCACGAATGAATAACGGTTTGGTTGATGCGAGT
GATTTTGATGACGAGCGTAATGGCTGGCCTGTTGAACAAGTCTGGAAAGAAATGCATAAACTTTTGCCAT
TCTCACCGGATTCAGTCGTCACTCATGGTGATTTCTCACTTGATAACCTTATTTTTGACGAGGGGAAATT
AATAGGTTGTATTGATGTTGGACGAGTCGGAATCGCAGACCGATACCAGGATCTTGCCATCCTATGGAAC
TGCCTCGGTGAGTTTTCTCCTTCATTACAGAAACGGCTTTTTCAAAAATATGGTATTGATAATCCTGATA
TGAATAAATTGCAGTTTCATTTGATGCTCGATGAGTTTTTCTAATCAGAATTGGTTAATTGGTTGTAACA
CTGGCAGAGCATTACGCTGACTTGACGGGACGGCGCAAGCTCATGACCAAAATCCCTTAACGTGAGTTAC
GCGTCGTTCCACTGAGCGTCAGACCCCGTAGAAAAGATCAAAGGATCTTC
